Addgene plasmid #218309: pMV-Tc1-1_PM-5 kb
Purpose: Donor plasmid of Tc1-1_PM Transposon with 5 kb cargo gene
Depositing lab: Haoyi Wang. Depositing organization: Institute of Zoology, Chinese Academy of Sciences. Publication: Heterologous survey of 130 DNA transposons in human cells highlights their functional divergence and expands the genome engineering toolbox. Zhang T, Tan S, Tang N, Li Y, Zhang C, Sun J, Guo Y, Gao H, Cai Y, Sun W, Wang C, Fu L, Ma H, Wu Y, Hu X, Zhang X, Gee P, Yan W, Zhao Y, Chen Q, Guo B, Wang H, Zhang YE. Cell. 2024 Jul 11;187(14):3741-3760.e30. doi: 10.1016/j.cell.2024.05.007. Epub 2024 Jun 5. PubMed 38843831.
Backbone
  Vector backbone: pMV
  Vector type: Mammalian Expression
Growth in bacteria
  Bacterial resistance: Ampicillin, 100 μg/mL
  Growth temperature: 37°C
  Growth strain: DH5alpha
  Copy number: High Copy
Gene/Insert
  Gene/Insert name: 5 kb cargo gene
  Species: Synthetic
  Cloning method: Restriction Enzyme; 5′ cloning site Unknown (unknown if destroyed); 3′ cloning site Unknown (unknown if destroyed)
Terms and licenses: Academic/Nonprofit Terms; Industry Terms: Not Available to Industry
How to cite: pMV-Tc1-1_PM-5 kb was a gift from Haoyi Wang (Addgene plasmid # 218309 ; http://n2t.net/addgene:218309 ; RRID:Addgene_218309)
