[The description below was written by a language model from this plasmid's Addgene catalogue record and pLannotate feature annotations shown in this document.]
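Description:
pMV-Tc1-1_PM-5 kb is a transposon donor plasmid built on the pMV backbone and catalogued as a mammalian expression vector. It carries a synthetic cargo of about 5 kb intended to be mobilised by the Tc1-1_PM DNA transposase. In bacteria it is maintained through a high-copy ColE1/pUC-type origin and selected with ampicillin via the bla gene under its own promoter. The transposon terminal inverted repeats that should flank the cargo were not picked up by the automated annotation, so their exact positions are not stated. By layout, the bacterial origin and AmpR lie in one block outside the cargo region.

The annotated cargo consists of two reverse-strand expression units on the circular 7.9 kb map. The first is driven by the human EF-1α promoter with its intron A; the promoter annotation spans the sequence origin. Downstream of it lie a short CD8A fragment (consistent with a signal peptide), mouse heavy-chain and immunoglobulin light-chain variable-region fragments, a CD28 fragment and a CD3ζ (CD247) fragment. This arrangement resembles a second-generation chimeric antigen receptor with an scFv binder and CD28/CD3ζ signalling domains, although the record does not say so and does not name a target antigen. An SV40 poly(A) element lies at the 3′ end of this unit, though it is annotated on the opposite strand. The second unit uses the mouse PGK promoter to express puromycin N-acetyltransferase followed by EGFP, terminated by the bGH poly(A) signal. How the two coding regions are linked is not annotated.

Co-delivered with a transposase source, which this plasmid does not appear to encode, the donor allows genomic integration to be scored by puromycin resistance or GFP fluorescence. This fits its origin in a survey of DNA transposon activity in human cells, where it presumably tested performance with a 5 kb cargo.
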