Features (pLannotate 1.2.2; 17 found; start..end, strand, type, name):
      1..736     -  promoter       EF-1α promoter (fragment): strong constitutive promoter for human elongation factor EF-1α
    783..1007    -  polyA_signal   bGH poly(A) signal: bovine growth hormone polyadenylation signal
   1035..1754    -  CDS            EGFP: the original enhanced GFP (Yang et al., 1996) mammalian codon-optimized
   1818..2412    -  CDS            PuroR (fragment): puromycin N-acetyltransferase; pac from Streptomyces alboniger; confers resistance to puromycin
   2437..2936    -  promoter       PGK promoter: mouse phosphoglycerate kinase 1 promoter
   3377..3397    +  CDS            lacZα (fragment): LacZα fragment of β-galactosidase; lacZ fragment
   3489..3593    +  promoter       AmpR promoter: bla
   3594..4454    +  CDS            AmpR: β-lactamase; bla; confers resistance to ampicillin, carbenicillin, and related antibiotics
   4625..5213    +  rep_origin     ori: high-copy-number ColE1/pMB1/pBR322/pUC origin of replication
   5707..5775    +  CDS            large T antigen (fragment): large T antigen from SV40 (simian virus 40)
   5798..5879    +  polyA_signal   SV40 poly(A) signal: SV40 polyadenylation signal
   5913..6248    -  CDS            CD247 (fragment): CD3Z_HUMAN - Also known as CD3Z, T3Z, TCRZ. Experimental evidence at protein level: Swiss-Prot protein existence level 1. Part of the TCR-CD3 complex present on T-lymphocyte cell surface that plays an essential role in adaptive immune response. When antigen presenting cells (APCs) activate T-cell receptor (TCR), TCR- mediated signals are transmitted across the cell membrane by the CD3 chains CD3D, CD3E, CD3G and CD3Z. All CD3 chains contain immunoreceptor tyrosine-based activation motifs (ITAMs) in their cytoplasmic domain. Upon TCR engagement, these motifs become phosphorylated by Src family
   6249..6452    -  CDS            CD28 (fragment): CD28_HUMAN - Experimental evidence at protein level: Swiss-Prot protein existence level 1. Involved in T-cell activation, the induction of cell proliferation and cytokine production and promotion of T-cell survival. Enhances the production of IL4 and IL10 in T-cells in conjunction with TCR/CD3 ligation and CD40L costimulation (PubMed:8617933). Isoform 3 enhances CD40L-mediated activation of NF-kappa-B and kinases MAPK8 and PAK2 in T-cells (PubMed:15067037). From Homo sapiens (Human).
   6675..6935    -  CDS            IGLV5-48 (fragment): LV548_HUMAN - Experimental evidence at protein level: Swiss-Prot protein existence level 1. Probable non-functional open reading frame (ORF) of V region of the variable domain of immunoglobulin light chains (PubMed:24600447). Non-functional ORF generally cannot participate in the synthesis of a productive immunoglobulin chain due to altered V- (D)-J or switch recombination and/or splicing site (at mRNA level) and/or conserved amino acid change (protein level) (PubMed:9619395). Immunoglobulins, also known as antibodies, are membrane-bound or secreted glycoproteins produced by B lymphocytes. In
   6993..7358    -  CDS            HVM46_MOUSE (fragment): Experimental evidence at protein level: Swiss-Prot protein existence level 1. From Mus musculus (Mouse).
   7362..7421    -  CDS            CD8A (fragment): CD8A_HUMAN - Also known as MAL. Experimental evidence at protein level: Swiss-Prot protein existence level 1. Integral membrane glycoprotein that plays an essential role in the immune response and serves multiple functions in responses against both external and internal offenses. In T-cells, functions primarily as a coreceptor for MHC class I molecule:peptide complex. The antigens presented by class I peptides are derived from cytosolic proteins while class II derived from extracellular proteins. Interacts simultaneously with the T-cell receptor (TCR) and the MHC class I proteins presented by
   7478..7681    -  intron         EF-1α intron A: truncated intron upstream of the start codon of human EF-1α
>Addgene plasmid #218309 | pMV-Tc1-1_PM-5 kb | addgene full sequence | sequence record 443598 | Addgene NGS Result
CACGGCGGCGCGAGGCCAGGCACCAGAGCAGGCCGGCGAGCTTGAGACTACCCCCGTCCGATTCTCGGTG
GCCGCGCTCGCAGGCCCCGCCTCGCCGAACATGTGCGCTGGGACGCACGGGCCCCGTCGCCGCCCGCGGC
CCCAAAAACCGAAATACCAGTGTGCAGATCTTGGCCCGCATTTACAAGACTATCTTGCCAGAAAAAAAGC
GTCGCAGCAGGTCATCAAAAATTTTAAATGGCTAGAGACTTATCGAAAGCAGCGAGACAGGCGCGAAGGT
GCCACCAGATTCGCACGCGGCGGCCCCAGCGCCCAGGCCAGGCCTCAACTCAAGCACGAGGCGAAGGGGC
TCCTTAAGCGCAAGGCCTCGAACTCTCCCACCCACTTCCAACCCGAAGCTCGGGATCAAGAATCACGTAC
TGCAGCCAGGTGGAAGTAATTCAAGGCACGCAAGGGCCATAACCCGTAAAGAGGCCAGGCCCGCGGGAAC
CACACACGGCACTTACCTGTGTTCTGGCGGCAAACCCGTTGCGAAAAAGAACGTTCACGGCGACTACTGC
ACTTATATACGGTTCTCCCCCACCCTCGGGAAAAAGGCGGAGCCAGTACACGACATCACTTTCCCAGTTT
ACCCCGCGCCACCTTCTCTAGGCACCGGGTCAATTGCCGACCCCTCCCCCCAACTTCTCGGGGACTGTGG
GCGATGTGCGCTCTGCCCACTGACGGGCACCGGAGCCTCACGTTAATTAACCAAGGTACCCATTGGCGGC
CGCCCTCAGAAGCCATAGAGCCCACCGCATCCCCAGCATGCCTGCTATTGTCTTCCCAATCCTCCCCCTT
GCTGTCCTGCCCCACCCCACCCCCCAGAATAGAATGACACCTACTCAGACAATGCGATGCAATTTCCTCA
TTTTATTAGGAAAGGACAGTGGGAGTGGCACCTTCCAGGGTCAAGGAAGGCACGGGGGAGGGGCAAACAA
CAGATGGCTGGCAACTAGAAGGCACAGTCGAGGCTGATCAGCGAGCTTAATTAATTACTTGTACAGCTCG
TCCATGCCGAGAGTGATCCCGGCGGCGGTCACGAACTCCAGCAGGACCATGTGATCGCGCTTCTCGTTGG
GGTCTTTGCTCAGGGCGGACTGGGTGCTCAGGTAGTGGTTGTCGGGCAGCAGCACGGGGCCGTCGCCGAT
GGGGGTGTTCTGCTGGTAGTGGTCGGCGAGCTGCACGCTGCCGTCCTCGATGTTGTGGCGGATCTTGAAG
TTCACCTTGATGCCGTTCTTCTGCTTGTCGGCCATGATATAGACGTTGTGGCTGTTGTAGTTGTACTCCA
GCTTGTGCCCCAGGATGTTGCCGTCCTCCTTGAAGTCGATGCCCTTCAGCTCGATGCGGTTCACCAGGGT
GTCGCCCTCGAACTTCACCTCGGCGCGGGTCTTGTAGTTGCCGTCGTCCTTGAAGAAGATGGTGCGCTCC
TGGACGTAGCCTTCGGGCATGGCGGACTTGAAGAAGTCGTGCTGCTTCATGTGGTCGGGGTAGCGGCTGA
AGCACTGCACGCCGTAGGTCAGGGTGGTCACGAGGGTGGGCCAGGGCACGGGCAGCTTGCCGGTGGTGCA
GATGAACTTCAGGGTCAGCTTGCCGTAGGTGGCATCGCCCTCGCCCTCGCCGGACACGCTGAACTTGTGG
CCGTTTACGTCGCCGTCCAGCTCGACCAGGATGGGCACCACCCCGGTGAACAGCTCCTCGCCCTTGCTCA
CCATTGGCCCGGGATTCTCTTCGACATCCCCTGCTTGTTTCAACAGGGAGAAGTTAGTGGCATCGATGGC
ACCGGGCTTGCGGGTCATGCACCAGGTGCGCGGTCCTTCGGGCACCTCGACGTCGGCGGTGACGGTGAAG
CCGAGCCGCTCGTAGAAGGGGAGGTTGCGGGGCGCGGAGGTCTCCAGGAAGGCGGGCACCCCGGCGCGCT
CGGCCGCCTCCACTCCGGGGAGCACGACGGCGCTGCCCAGACCCTTGCCCTGGTGGTCGGGCGAGACGCC
GACGGTGGCCAGGAACCACGCGGGCTCCTTGGGCCGGTGCGGCGCCAGGAGGCCTTCCATCTGTTGCTGC
GCGGCCAGCCGGGAACCGCTCAACTCGGCCATGCGCGGGCCGATCTCGGCGAACACCGCCCCCGCTTCGA
CGCTCTCCGGCGTGGTCCAGACCGCCACCGCGGCGCCGTCGTCCGCGACCCACACCTTGCCGATGTCGAG
CCCGACGCGCGTGAGGAAGAGTTCTTGCAGCTCGGTGACCCGCTCGATGTGGCGGTCCGGGTCGACGGTG
TGGCGCGTGGCGGGGTAGTCGGCGAACGCGGCGGCGAGGGTGCGTACGGCCCGGGGGACGTCGTCGCGGG
TGGCGAGGCGCACCGTGGGCTTGTACTCGGTCCCCATGGTGGCGTTGGCTGCAGGTCGAAAGGCCCGGAG
ATGAGGAAGAGGAGAACAGCGCGGCAGACGTGCGCTTTTGAAGCGTGCAGAATGCCGGGCCTCCGGAGGA
CCTTCGGGCGCCCGCCCCGCCCCTGAGCCCGCCCCTGAGCCCGCCCCCGGACCCACCCCTTCCCAGCCTC
TGAGCCCAGAAAGCGAAGGAGCAAAGCTGCTATTGGCCGCTGCCCCAAAGGCCTACCCGCTTCCATTGCT
CAGCGGTGCTGTCCATCTGCACGAGACTAGTGAGACGTGCTACTTCCATTTGTCACGTCCTGCACGACGC
GAGCTGCGGGGCGGGGGGGAACTTCCTGACTAGGGGAGGAGTAGAAGGTGGCGCGAAGGGGCCACCAAAG
AACGGAGCCGGTTGGCGCCTACCGGTGGATGTGGAATGTGTGCGAGGCCAGAGGCCACTTGTGTAGCGCC
AAGTGCCCAGCGGGGCTGCTAAAGCGCATGCTCCAGACTGCCTTGGGAAAAGCGCCTCCCCTACCCGGTA
GAATTGCTAGCACCGGTGGTGGAGAGTTTGGAATCTGATTGATTGATTGCTTCTGTGGACAGGTGTCTTT
TATACAGGTAACAAGCTGAGATTAGGAGCACTCCCTTTAAGAGTGTGCTCCTAATCTCAGCTCGTTACCT
GTATAAAAGACACCTGGGAGCCAGAAATCTTTCTGATTGAGAGGGGGTCAAATACTTATTTCCCTCATTA
AAATGCAAATCAATTTATAACATTTTTGACATGCGTTTTTCTGGATTTTTGTTGTTGTTATTCTGTCTCT
CACTGTTCAAATAAACCTACCATTAAAATTATAGACTGATCATTTCTTTGTCAGTGGGCAAACGTACAAA
ATCAGCAGGGGATCAAATACTTTTTTCCCTCACTGTAAAGCTTAGAGACGCAAGACACTGCGGATCGAGA
CGCATTGCGTGGTTCGACTGGCCGTCGTTTTACAACGAAAGGGCCTCGTGATACGCCTATTTTTATAGGT
TAATGTCATGATAATAATGGTTTCTTAGACGTCAGGTGGCACTTTTCGGGGAAATGTGCGCGGAACCCCT
ATTTGTTTATTTTTCTAAATACATTCAAATATGTATCCGCTCATGAGACAATAACCCTGATAAATGCTTC
AATAATATTGAAAAAGGAAGAGTATGAGTATTCAACATTTCCGTGTCGCCCTTATTCCCTTTTTTGCGGC
ATTTTGCCTTCCTGTTTTTGCTCACCCAGAAACGCTGGTGAAAGTAAAAGATGCTGAAGATCAGTTGGGT
GCACGAGTGGGTTACATCGAACTGGATCTCAACAGCGGTAAGATCCTTGAGAGTTTTCGCCCCGAAGAAC
GTTTTCCAATGATGAGCACTTTTAAAGTTCTGCTATGTGGCGCGGTATTATCCCGTATTGACGCCGGGCA
AGAGCAACTCGGTCGCCGCATACACTATTCTCAGAATGACTTGGTTGAGTACTCACCAGTCACAGAAAAG
CATCTTACGGATGGCATGACAGTAAGAGAATTATGCAGTGCTGCCATAACCATGAGTGATAACACTGCGG
CCAACTTACTTCTGACAACGATCGGAGGACCGAAGGAGCTAACCGCTTTTTTGCACAACATGGGGGATCA
TGTAACTCGCCTTGATCGTTGGGAACCGGAGCTGAATGAAGCCATACCAAACGACGAGCGTGACACCACG
ATGCCTGTAGCAATGGCAACAACGTTGCGCAAACTATTAACTGGCGAACTACTTACTCTAGCTTCCCGGC
AACAATTAATAGACTGGATGGAGGCGGATAAAGTTGCAGGACCACTTCTGCGCTCGGCCCTTCCGGCTGG
CTGGTTTATTGCTGATAAATCTGGAGCCGGTGAGCGTGGGTCTCGCGGTATCATTGCAGCACTGGGGCCA
GATGGTAAGCCCTCCCGTATCGTAGTTATCTACACGACGGGGAGTCAGGCAACTATGGATGAACGAAATA
GACAGATCGCTGAGATAGGTGCCTCACTGATTAAGCATTGGTAACTGTCAGACCAAGTTTACTCATATAT
ACTTTAGATTGATTTAAAACTTCATTTTTAATTTAAAAGGATCTAGGTGAAGATCCTTTTTGATAATCTC
ATGACCAAAATCCCTTAACGTGAGTTTTCGTTCCACTGAGCGTCAGACCCCGTAGAAAAGATCAAAGGAT
CTTCTTGAGATCCTTTTTTTCTGCGCGTAATCTGCTGCTTGCAAACAAAAAAACCACCGCTACCAGCGGT
GGTTTGTTTGCCGGATCAAGAGCTACCAACTCTTTTTCCGAAGGTAACTGGCTTCAGCAGAGCGCAGATA
CCAAATACTGTTCTTCTAGTGTAGCCGTAGTTAGGCCACCACTTCAAGAACTCTGTAGCACCGCCTACAT
ACCTCGCTCTGCTAATCCTGTTACCAGTGGCTGCTGCCAGTGGCGATAAGTCGTGTCTTACCGGGTTGGA
CTCAAGACGATAGTTACCGGATAAGGCGCAGCGGTCGGGCTGAACGGGGGGTTCGTGCACACAGCCCAGC
TTGGAGCGAACGACCTACACCGAACTGAGATACCTACAGCGTGAGCTATGAGAAAGCGCCACGCTTCCCG
AAGGGAGAAAGGCGGACAGGTATCCGGTAAGCGGCAGGGTCGGAACAGGAGAGCGCACGAGGGAGCTTCC
AGGGGGAAACGCCTGGTATCTTTATAGTCCTGTCGGGTTTCGCCACCTCTGACTTGAGCGTCGATTTTTG
TGATGCTCGTCAGGGGGGCGGAGCCTATGGAAAAACGCCAGCAACGCGGCCTTTTTACGGTTCCTGGCCT
TTTGCTGGCCTTTTGCTCACATGTTCTTTCCTGCGTTATCCCCTGATTCTGTGGGTAACCGTATTACCGC
CTTTGAGTGAGCTGATACCGCTCGCCGCAGCCGAACGACCGAGCGCAGCGAGTCAGTGAGCGAGGAAGCG
GCACACAGGAAACAGCTATGACCGTCTCGGTTGGCAGTGACTCCGTCTCTGGGCCCTACAGTGAGGGAAA
AAAGTATTTGATCCCCTGCTGATTTTGTACGTTTGCCCACTGACAAAGAAATGATCAGTCTATAATTTTA
ATGGTAGGTTTATTTGAACAGTGAGAGACAGAATAACAACAACAAAATCCAGAAAAACGCATGTCAAAAA
TGTTATAAATTGATTTGCATTTTAATGAGGGAAATAAGTATTTGACCCCTCTGCAAAACATGACCTCGAG
GGCCAGGAAGCTTCCCTTTGGTCTCCCCCTCTTAAGTACCACATTTGTAGAGGTTTTACTTGCTTTAAAA
AACCTCCCACACCTCCCCCTGAACCTGAAACATAAAATGAATGCAATTGTTGTTGTTAACTTGTTTATTG
CAGCTTATAATGGTTACAAATAAAGCAATAGCATCACAAATTTCACAAATAAAGCATTTTTTTCACTGCA
TTCTAGTTGTGGTTTGTCCAAACTCAATCGATGCGAGGGGGCAGGGCCTGCATGTGAAGGGCGTCGTAGG
TGTCCTTGGTGGCTGTACTGAGACCCTGGTAAAGGCCATCGTGCCCCTTGCCCCTCCGGCGCTCGCCTTT
CATCCCAATCTCACTGTAGGCCTCCGCCATCTTATCTTTCTGCAGTTCATTGTACAGGCCTTCCTGAGGG
TTCTTCCTTCTCGGCTTTCCCCCCATCTCAGGGTCCCGGCCACGTCTCTTGTCCAAAACATCGTACTCCT
CTCTTCGTCCTAGATTGAGCTCGTTATAGAGCTGGTTCTGGCCCTGCTGGTACGCGGGGGCGTCTGCGCT
CCTGCTGAACTTCACTCTGGAGCGATAGGCTGCGAAGTCGCGTGGTGGGGCATAGGGCTGGTAATGCTTG
CGGGTGGGCCCGGGGCGGCGGGGAGTCATGTTCATGTAGTCACTGTGCAGGAGCCTGCTCCTCTTACTCC
TCACCCAGAAAATAATAAAGGCCACTGTTACTAGCAAGCTATAGCAAGCCAGGACTCCCCCAACCACCAC
CAGCACCCAAAAATCACAGGCGAAGTCCAGCCCCCTCGTGTGCACTGCGCCCCCCGCCGCTGGCCGGCAC
GCCTCTGGGCGCAGGGACAGGGGCTGCGACGCGATGGTGGGCGCCGGTGTTGGTGGTCGCGGCGCTGGCG
TCGTGGTCAGCACTGTCAGTTGCGTGCCTCCACCGAAAACAGCGGCTGAACTATGCCAAATCATACAGTA
ATAATCGGCCTCGTCCTCGGACCTGAGACCTGAGATGAGCAGCACACCCGCATTGGCGCTTGCGTCTTTA
GATCCACTAAACCTTGATGGAACTCCAGATCCCTGCTGCTTATCTGAGTCGCTCTTGTAATTGAGAAGGT
ATTGGGGAGGAGAACCTGGTTTTTGCTGATACCAGTAGATCCTGTAAGGCCCTACATTGATTCCTGACCT
CAGTGTACACGTCAAAGAAGCGGAGGCACCGGGGCTTGCACTGAGGGAGGATGATTGCGTGAGAACAGGT
TGGCTACCCCCCCCTCCGGACCCGCCCCCACCGGAACCTCCACCGCCTGAGCCCAGGATCCCACTGGACA
CGGTGACGGTTGTACCTTGTCCCCAAACGTCCATACCATAGTAGTAAGTCATCATACCCCGCGCACAATA
GTAAACAGCTGTGTCTTCGGGAGTTACACTATTAAGCTGAAGAGAGAACTGGTTTTTGGAAGTATCTGGA
TTTATAGACATCCTGCTTTTCACACTTACAGCATAATCATTATACCATTTACTGCGGTAGTATGTTCTAC
CGAGCCATTCCAACCCTCGACTGGGGGACTGCCTGATCCAATTCCATGTCGCGGAGTTACTACTCACTGA
ATCACCTGATATGGCACAGGTAAGACTAAGAGTCTGGGAAGGAGTGACCAGACCGGGGCCAGATTGTTGG
AGTTGCACTTGCGGCCTGGCGGCGTGGAGCAGCAAGGCCAGCGGCAGGAGCAAGGCGGTCACTGGTAAGG
CCTTATCGTCATCGTCTTTGTAATCCATGGTGGCGACCGGTGGATCCCTCACGACACCTGAAATGGAAGA
AAAAAACTTTGAACCACTGTCTGAGGCTTGAGAATGAACCAAGATCCAAACTCAAAAAGGGCAAATTCCA
AGGAGAATTACATCAAGTGCCAAGCTGGCCTAACTTCAGTCTCCACCCACTCAGTGTGGGGAAACTCCAT
CGCATAAAACCCCTCCCCCCAACCTAAAGACGACGTACTCCAAAAGCTCGAGAACTAATCGAGGTGCCTG
GACGGCGCCCGGTACTCAGTGGAGTCACATGAAGCGACGGCTGAGGACGGAAAGGCCCTTTTCCTTTGTG
TGGGTGACTCACCCGCCCGCTCTCCCGAGCGCCGCGTCCTCCATTTTGAGCTCCCTGCAGCAGGGCCGGG
AAGCGGCCATCTTTCCGCTCACGCAACTGGTGCCGACCGGGCCAGCCTTGCCGCCCAGGGCGGGGCGATA
